Addgene plasmid #63688: pCVD002
Purpose: for use in sequencing and mapping of the V. cholerae enterotoxin genes
Depositing lab: James Kaper. Depositing organization: University of Maryland, Baltimore. Publication: Nucleotide sequence analysis of the A2 and B subunits of Vibrio cholerae enterotoxin. Lockman H, Kaper JB. J Biol Chem. 1983 Nov 25;258(22):13722-6. PubMed 6315707.
Backbone
  Vector backbone: pBR325
  Backbone manufacturer: Amersham
  Backbone size w/o insert (bp): 5996
  Total vector size (bp): 8000
  Vector type: Bacterial Expression
Growth in bacteria
  Bacterial resistance: Ampicillin, 100 μg/mL
  Growth temperature: 37°C
  Growth strain: DH5alpha
  Copy number: Unknown
Gene/Insert
  Gene/Insert name: enterotoxin genes
  Species: V. cholerae
  Insert size (bp): 4000
  Cloning method: Restriction Enzyme; 5′ cloning site EcoRI (not destroyed); 3′ cloning site BglII (destroyed during cloning)
  Sequencing primers: 5′ pBRrevBam
Terms and licenses: Academic/Nonprofit Terms; Industry Terms: Not Available to Industry
How to cite: pCVD002 was a gift from James Kaper (Addgene plasmid # 63688 ; http://n2t.net/addgene:63688 ; RRID:Addgene_63688)
