[The description below was written by a language model from this plasmid's Addgene catalogue record.]
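Description:
pCVD002 is a bacterial plasmid built on the classic pBR325 cloning vector and carrying a fragment of Vibrio cholerae DNA that contains the cholera enterotoxin genes. The record lists the backbone at about 6 kb, the insert at about 4 kb and the total plasmid at about 8 kb. These figures do not add up exactly, which may reflect loss of backbone sequence during cloning or simple rounding, and the record does not resolve this. The insert was placed by restriction cloning between an EcoRI site at the 5′ end, which remains intact, and a BglII site at the 3′ end that was destroyed in the ligation. The plasmid is maintained in E. coli under ampicillin selection. pBR325 is a pBR322 derivative with a pMB1-type origin that normally also carries tetracycline and chloramphenicol resistance genes, but the record lists only ampicillin and gives the copy number as unknown, so the status of the other markers in this construct is not stated.

Although it is catalogued as a bacterial expression vector, no added promoter, tag or reporter is recorded. Whether the toxin genes are expressed, and from which regulatory sequences, is not stated. The stated purpose is sequencing and mapping of the V. cholerae enterotoxin genes, and the associated publication concerns nucleotide sequence analysis of the A2 and B subunits of the toxin. The plasmid is therefore best regarded as a cloned genomic source of the toxin locus for restriction mapping, sequence analysis and subcloning. No feature table accompanies the record, so the exact boundaries and orientation of the toxin coding regions within the insert cannot be given here.
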