>Addgene plasmid #63688 | pCVD002 | addgene partial sequence | sequence record 108096 | pBRrevBam 5'-GGTGATGTCGGCGATATAGG-3'
CCACGATGCGTCCGGCGTAGAGGATCTCAATTGATGAACTATGCGGAAGATGGGCCACAGATGAAAATCA
AGAGCTTATGCTCAGGTTAAAAAAAATCCAACAGTTAGATGAAGAAGAGCAAAAAGCAATAAGCATGGTT
TTAGAAAGTATGCTGATAAGACATTCTACCAAGAGCATCTTAAATCATGGTGCTTAGCAAGACTCGCTAG
CGCTCAAACACTGGCGCGCTACGCTTGCGAATACAAGGTGAGTGTCACAGGCTCTGTGGGATTTACCCCC
GTAATACTAGACGGGGGTCTACCACAGCGGACAGGCTCTAACAACGCGACTCCGCACGCTACGTCGCTTA
TGTTCTCACCTGCCGCTGTCGCAGTATAGAGGTGAGACAATTAAGCTCACAGCGGCCGCTGTCTCAATAG
AACCTGTAGAAATTCCGTCTCCTCGCATCAGCGAAGCTGATGACTGCGGCGGACGGCTGGAATCAGAATA
AATCGAATTATGTCATTTTTGACATACCGAAATGACATACCGCCTTAATGCGTATTATACGCCATTATGT
TACGGGCTCACTCTTGCAGAACGATTCAGCAAGCTGCCCACGTTCTGCTGCAAGTGAGGCCGTCAGTGCT
GGCGCAATGGTACTGACGACTGCCCCTCAACATAATGCCGCGCCACATAATACGCACTAAGGATGTGGAA
TAAAAACATCATACTTGCAGTAATACATGTTTGGGCAAAACGGTTGCTTCTCATCATCGAACCACAAAAA
AGCCCACTGAGGTGGGCTTTTTTATATCTTAATTTGCCATACTAATTGCGGCAATCGCATGAGGCGTT
