>Addgene plasmid #63688 | pCVD002 | addgene partial sequence | sequence record 108187 | CAT_int 5'-tcccaatggcatcgtaaag-3'
TACCTATAACCAGACCGTTCAGCTGGATATTACGGCCTTTTTAAAGACCGTAAAGAAAAATAAGCACAAG
TTTTATCCGGCCTTTATTCACATTCTTGCCCGCCTGATGAATGCTCATCCGGAATTCCTCTCGAACCGTT
TGGGGTTATGTACAGGACTCAGAGAGGACAATCTGCGCATACTTTGTTCAATGGACTGTGGGCGCTCCAG
ATCACTTTCCCAACTTTGACTTTCTCATCGGAACATGGGGCGACGATGCAGTAAGTGACAAAGTTCTTTC
CTCGTGGCTATTCAATCCCGAAGCAGGTAATGACTCCAACTTATTGATAGTGTTTTATGTTCAGATAATG
CCCGATGACTTTGTCATGCAGCTCCACCGATTTTGAGAACGACAGCGACTTCCGTCCCAGCCGTGCCAGG
TGCTGCCTCAGATTCAGGTTATGCCGCTCAATTCGCTGCGTATATCGCTTGCTGATTACGTGCAGCTTTC
CCTTCAGGCGGGATTCATACAGCGGCCAGCCATCCGTCATCCATATCACCACGTCAAAGGGTGACAGCAG
GCTCATAAGACGCCCCAGCGTCGCCATAGTGCGTTCACCGAATACGTGCGCAACAACCGTCTTCCGGAGA
CTGTCATACGCGTAAAACAGCCAGCGCTGGCGCGATTTAGCCCCGACATAGCCCCACTGTTCGTCCATTT
CCGCGCAGACGATGACGTCACTGCCCGGCTGTATGCGCGAGGTTACCGACTGCGGCCTGAGTTTTTTAAG
TGACGTAAAATCGTGTTGAGGCCAACGCCCATAATGCGGGCTGTTGCCCGGCATCCAACGCCATTCATGG
CCATATCAATGATTT
