>Addgene plasmid #63688 | pCVD002 | addgene partial sequence | sequence record 126333 | ctx-F 5'-ATGAGTAATACTTGCGATGA-3'
AGTTAAAAGACAAATATTTTCAGGCTATCAATCTGATATTGATACACATAATAGAATTAAGGATGAATTA
TGATTAAATTAAAATTTGGTGTTTTTTTTACAGTTTTACTATCTTCAGCATATGCACATGGAACACCTCA
AAATATTACTGATTTGTGTGCAGAATACCACAACACACAAATATATACGCTAAATGATAAGATATTTTCG
TATACAGAATCTCTAGCTGGAAAAAGAGAGATGGCTATCATTACTTTTAAGAATGGTGCAATTTTTCAAG
TAGAAGTACCAGGTAGTCAACATATAGATTCACAAAAAAAAGCGATTGAAAGGATGAAGGATACCCTGAG
GATTGCATATCTTACTGAAGCTAAAGTCGAAAAGTTATGTGTATGGAATAATAAAACGCCTCATGCGATT
GCCGCAATTAGTATGGCAAATTAAGATATAAAAAAGCCCACCTCAGTGGGCTTTTTTGTGGTTCGATGAT
GAGAAGCAACCGTTTTGCCCAAACATGTATTACTGCAAGTATGATGTTTTTATTCCACATCCTTAGTGCG
TATTATGTGGCGCGGCATTATGTTGAGGGGCAGTCGTCAGTACCATTGCGCCAGCACTGACGGCCTCACT
TGCAGCAGAACGTGGGCAGCTTGCTGA
